>Addgene plasmid #40443 | LRRK2_1867_2161_V1922D_L2005R_V2074A | depositor full sequence | sequence record 52120 | LRRK2_1867_2161_V1922D_L2005R_V2074A sequence 9085 bps
GGAACGGCTCCGCCCACTATTAATGAAATTAAAAATTCCAATTTTAAAAAACGCAGCAAGAGAAACATTT
GTATGAAAGAATGCGTAGAAGGAAAGAAAAATGTCGTCGACATGCTGAACAACAAGATTAATATGCCTCC
GTGTATAAAAAAAATATTGAACGATTTGAAAGAAAACAATGTACCGCGCGGCGGTATGTACAGGAAGAGG
TTTATACTAAACTGTTACATTGCAAACGTGGTTTCGTGTGCCAAGTGTGAAAACCGATGTTTAATCAAGG
CTCTGACGCATTTCTACAACCACGACTCCAAGTGTGTGGGTGAAGTCATGCATCTTTTAATCAAATCCCA
AGATGTGTATAAACCACCAAACTGCCAAAAAATGAAAACTGTCGACAAGCTCTGTCCGTTTGCTGGCAAC
TGCAAGGGTCTCAATCCTATTTGTAATTATTGAATAATAAAACAATTATAAATGCTAAATTTGTTTTTTA
TTAACGATACAAACCAAACGCAACAAGAACATTTGTAGTATTATCTATAATTGAAAACGCGTAGTTATAA
TCGCTGAGGTAATATTTAAAATCATTTTCAAATGATTCACAGTTAATTTGCGACAATATAATTTTATTTT
CACATAAACTAGACGCCTTGTCGTCTTCTTCTTCGTATTCCTTCTCTTTTTCATTTTTCTCTTCATAAAA
ATTAACATAGTTATTATCGTATCCATATATGTATCTATCGTATAGAGTAAATTTTTTGTTGTCATAAATA
TATATGTCTTTTTTAATGGGGTGTATAGTACCGCTGCGCATAGTTTTTCTGTAATTTACAACAGTGCTAT
TTTCTGGTAGTTCTTCGGAGTGTGTTGCTTTAATTATTAAATTTATATAATCAATGAATTTGGGATCGTC
GGTTTTGTACAATATGTTGCCGGCATAGTACGCAGCTTCTTCTAGTTCAATTACACCATTTTTTAGCAGC
ACCGGATTAACATAACTTTCCAAAATGTTGTACGAACCGTTAAACAAAAACAGTTCACCTCCCTTTTCTA
TACTATTGTCTGCGAGCAGTTGTTTGTTGTTAAAAATAACAGCCATTGTAATGAGACGCACAAACTAATA
TCACAAACTGGAAATGTCTATCAATATATAGTTGCTGATCAGATCCTCATTGTTTGCCTCCCTGCTGCGG
TTTTTCACCGAAGTTCATGCCAGTCCAGCGTTTTTGCAGCAGAAAAGCCGCCGACTTCGGTTTGCGGTCG
CGAGTGAAGATCCCTTTCTTGTTACCGCCAACGCGCAATATGCCTTGCGAGGTCGCAAAATCGGCGAAAT
TCCATACCTGTTCACCGACGACGGCGCTGACGCGATCAAAGACGCGGTGATACATATCCAGCCATGCACA
CTGATACTCTTCACTCCACATGTCGGTGTACATTGAGTGCAGCCCGGCTAACGTATCCACGCCGTATTCG
GTGATGATAATCGGCTGATGCAGTTTCTCCTGCCAGGCCAGAAGTTCTTTTTCCAGTACCTTCTCTGCCG
TTTCCAAATCGCCGCTTTGGACATACCATCCGTAATAACGGTTCAGGCACAGCACATCAAAGAGATCGCT
GATGGTATCGGTGTGAGCGTCGCAGAACATTACATTGACGCAGGTGATCGGACGCGTCGGGTCGAGTTTA
CGCGTTGCTTCCGCCAGTGGCGCGAAATATTCCCGTGCACCTTGCGGACGGGTATCCGGTTCGTTGGCAA
TACTCCACATCACCACGCTTGGGTGGTTTTTGTCACGCGCTATCAGCTCTTTAATCGCCTGTAAGTGCGC
TTGCTGAGTTTCCCCGTTGACTGCCTCTTCGCTGTACAGTTCTTTCGGCTTGTTGCCCGCTTCGAAACCA
ATGCCTAAAGAGAGCGAAAAGCCGACAGCAGCAGTTTCATCAATCACCACGATGCCATGTTCATCTGCCC
AGTCGAGCATCTCTTCAGCGTAAGGGTAATGCGAGGTACGGTAGGAGTTGGCCCCAATCCAGTCCATTAA
TGCGTGGTCGTGCACCATCAGCACGTTATCGAATCCTTTGCCACGTAAGTCCGCATCTTCATGACGACCA
AAGCCAGTAAAGTAGAACGGTTTGTGGTTAATCAGGAACTGTTGGCCCTTCACTGCCACTGACCGGATGC
CGACGCGAAGCGGGTAGATATCACACTCTGTCTGGCTTTTGGCTGTGACGCACAGTTCATAGAGATAACC
TTCACCCGGTTGCCAGAGGTGCGGATTCACCACTTGCAAAGTCCCGCTAGTGCCTTGTCCAGTTGCAACC
ACCTGTTGATCCGCATCACGCAGTTCAACGCTGACATCACCATTGGCCACCACCTGCCAGTCAACAGACG
CGTGGTTACAGTCTTGCGCGACATGCGTCACCACGGTGATATCGTCCACCCAGGTGTTCGGCGTGGTGTA
GAGCATTACGCTGCGATGGATTCCGGCATAGTTAAAGAAATCATGGAAGTAAGACTGCTTTTTCTTGCCG
TTTTCGTCGGTAATCACCATTCCCGGCGGGATAGTCTGCCAGTTCAGTTCGTTGTTCACACAAACGGTGA
TACGTACACTTTTCCCGGCAATAACATACGGCGTGACATCGGCTTCAAATGGCGTATAGCCGCCCTGATG
CTCCATCACTTCCTGATTATTGACCCACACTTTGCCGTAATGAGTGACCGCATCGAAACGCAGCACGATA
CGCTGGCCTGCCCAACCTTTCGGTATAAAGACTTCGCGCTGATACCAGACGTTGCCCGCATAATTACGAA
TATCTGCATCGGCGAACTGATCGTTAAAACTGCCTGGCACAGCAATTGCCCGGCTTTCTTGTAACGCGCT
TTCCCACCAACGCTGATCAATTCCACAGTTTTCGCGATCCAGACTGAATGCCCACAGGCCGTCGAGTTTT
TTGATTTCACGGGTTGGGGTTTCTACAGGACGGACCATATTTATAGGTGTAATTTATGTAGCTGTAATTT
TTACCTTATTAATATTTTTTACGCTTTGCATTCGACGACTGAACTCCCAAATATATGTTTAACTCGTCTT
GGTCGTTTGAATTTTTGTTGCTGTGTTTCCTAATATTTTCCATCACCTTAAATATGTTATTGTAATCCTC
AATGTTGAACTTGCAATTGGACACGGCATAGTTTTCCATAGTCGTGTAAAACATGGTATTGGCTGCATTG
TAATACATCCGACTGAGCGGGTACGGATCTATGTGTTTGAGCAGCCTGTTCAAAAACTCTGCATCGTCGC
AAAACGGAATTTCGTCGACAGATCTGATCATGGAGATAATTAAAATGATAACCATCTCGCAAATAAATAA
GTATTTTACTGTTTTCGTAACAGTTTTGTAATAAAAAAACCTATAAATATAGGATCTATGCACCACCATC
ACCACCATCACCACGAGAACCTTTATTTCCAAGGATCAATGGCACCGATCCTGGGGTATTGGAAGATCAA
GGGCCTAGTGCAGCCCACTCGTCTGCTCCTGGAGTACCTAGAAGAGAAGTATGAGGAGCACCTTTATGAG
CGGGACGAGGGTGACAAGTGGCGCAATAAGAAATTCGAGCTAGGCTTGGAATTCCCCAATCTGCCTTATT
ACATCGATGGCGACGTTAAGTTGACTCAGTCCATGGCCATCATCCGCTACATCGCCGACAAGCACAATAT
GCTAGGCGGGTGCCCGAAGGAGCGAGCTGAGATCTCTATGTTGGAAGGGGCCGTGCTGGATATCCGCTAC
GGCGTGAGCCGCATTGCATACTCAAAGGATTTCGAGACCCTCAAGGTTGACTTCCTGTCAAAGCTGCCTG
AAATGCTAAAGATGTTCGAAGACCGTCTCTGTCATAAGACCTACCTGAACGGGGACCACGTGACACACCC
GGACTTTATGTTGTATGACGCTCTGGACGTCGTGCTTTATATGGACCCTATGTGCCTGGACGCTTTTCCC
AAACTAGTGTGTTTCAAGAAACGTATCGAAGCTATCCCTCAGATTGATAAGTACCTGAAGTCCTCAAAGT
ACATCGCCTGGCCCCTTCAAGGTTGGCAAGCCACATTTGGCGGTGGCGACCATCCTCCCAAGTCAGACCT
AGTGCCTAGGCACAACCAGACCAGCCTATATAAGAAAGCCGGGTCAGCTGCCGCTGTGCTGGAGGAGAAC
CTGTATTTCCAGGGCGGATCCAACATCATGCTCAACAACGATGAGCTCGAATTTGAACAAGCTCCAGAAT
TCCTGCTCGGCGACGGCTCTTTCGGCTCCGTATACCGTGCTGCTTATGAAGGCGAAGAAGTCGCCGTAAA
GATCTTCAACAAGCACACCTCGCTCCGTCTGCTCCGTCAGGAACTGGACGTTCTGTGTCATCTGCACCAT
CCGAGCCTCATCTCCCTGCTGGCCGCTGGCATCCGTCCTCGTATGCTGGTGATGGAGCTGGCATCCAAGG
GCTCTCTCGACCGCCTGCTGCAGCAGGACAAGGCTTCTCTGACCCGTACTCTGCAGCATCGTATCGCTCT
GCATGTAGCTGACGGCCTGCGTTATCTTCATTCTGCAATGATCATTTATCGCGACCTGAAACCTCATAAT
GTACTGCTGTTTACTCGTTACCCGAACGCTGCCATCATCGCTAAGATTGCAGACTATGGTATTGCGCAGT
ACTGCTGCCGCATGGGCATTAAAACAAGCGAAGGTACGCCGGGTTTCCGTGCTCCAGAAGTGGCTCGTGG
CAACGTTATTTACAACCAGCAAGCTGACGTTTACTCGTTCGGTCTGCTCCTGTACGATATCCTGACTACC
GGCGGCCGTATCGCTGAAGGTCTGAAGTTCCCTAACGAATTCGACGAACTGGAAATCCAGGGCAAGCTGC
CAGACCCGGTTAAAGAATACGGTTGCGCTCCGTGGCCGATGGTAGAGAAGCTCATCAAACAGTGCCTTAA
AGAAAACCCTCAGGAACGTCCAACCTCTGCTCAAGTGTTCGACATCCTTAACAGCGCTGAACTCGTCTGT
CTGACTCGCCGTATTCTCCTGCCTAAGAATGTTATCGTGGAATGTATGGTTGCTACTCACCATAACTGAT
GATAAGCTTTAGTAAGCACTCGAGCACCACCACCACCACCACTAACCTAGGTAGCTGAGCGCATGCAAGC
TGATCCGGGTTATTAGTACATTTATTAAGCGCTAGATTCTGTGCGTTGTTGATTTACAGACAATTGTTGT
ACGTATTTTAATAATTCATTAAATTTATAATCTTTAGGGTGGTATGTTAGAGCGAAAATCAAATGATTTT
CAGCGTCTTTATATCTGAATTTAAATATTAAATCCTCAATAGATTTGTAAAATAGGTTTCGATTAGTTTC
AAACAAGGGTTGTTTTTCCGAACCGATGGCTGGACTATCTAATGGATTTTCGCTCAACGCCACAAAACTT
GCCAAATCTTGTAGCAGCAATCTAGCTTTGTCGATATTCGTTTGTGTTTTGTTTTGTAATAAAGGTTCGA
CGTCGTTCAAAATATTATGCGCTTTTGTATTTCTTTCATCACTGTCGTTAGTGTACAATTGACTCGACGT
AAACACGTTAAATAGAGCTTGGACATATTTAACATCGGGCGTGTTAGCTTTATTAGGCCGATTATCGTCG
TCGTCCCAACCCTCGTCGTTAGAAGTTGCTTCCGAAGACGATTTTGCCATAGCCACACGACGCCTATTAA
TTGTGTCGGCTAACACGTCCGCGATCAAATTTGTAGTTGAGCTTTTTGGAATTATTTCTGATTGCGGGCG
TTTTTGGGCGGGTTTCAATCTAACTGTGCCCGATTTTAATTCAGACAACACGTTAGAAAGCGATGGTGCA
GGCGGTGGTAACATTTCAGACGGCAAATCTACTAATGGCGGCGGTGGTGGAGCTGATGATAAATCTACCA
TCGGTGGAGGCGCAGGCGGGGCTGGCGGCGGAGGCGGAGGCGGAGGTGGTGGCGGTGATGCAGACGGCGG
TTTAGGCTCAAATGTCTCTTTAGGCAACACAGTCGGCACCTCAACTATTGTACTGGTTTCGGGCGCCGTT
TTTGGTTTGACCGGTCTGAGACGAGTGCGATTTTTTTCGTTTCTAATAGCTTCCAACAATTGTTGTCTGT
CGTCTAAAGGTGCAGCGGGTTGAGGTTCCGTCGGCATTGGTGGAGCGGGCGGCAATTCAGACATCGATGG
TGGTGGTGGTGGTGGAGGCGCTGGAATGTTAGGCACGGGAGAAGGTGGTGGCGGCGGTGCCGCCGGTATA
ATTTGTTCTGGTTTAGTTTGTTCGCGCACGATTGTGGGCACCGGCGCAGGCGCCGCTGGCTGCACAACGG
AAGGTCGTCTGCTTCGAGGCAGCGCTTGGGGTGGTGGCAATTCAATATTATAATTGGAATACAAATCGTA
AAAATCTGCTATAAGCATTGTAATTTCGCTATCGTTTACCGTGCCGATATTTAACAACCGCTCAATGTAA
GCAATTGTATTGTAAAGAGATTGTCTCAAGCTCGGATCGATCCCGCACGCCGATAACAAGCCTTTTCATT
TTTACTACAGCATTGTAGTGGCGAGACACTTCGCTGTCGTCGAGGTTTAAACGCTTCCTCGCTCACTGAC
TCGCTGCGCTCGGTCGTTCGGCTGCGGCGAGCGGTATCAGCTCACTCAAAGGCGGTAATACGGTTATCCA
CAGAATCAGGGGATAACGCAGGAAAGAACATGTGAGCAAAAGGCCAGCAAAAGGCCAGGAACCGTAAAAA
GGCCGCGTTGCTGGCGTTTTTCCATAGGCTCCGCCCCCCTGACGAGCATCACAAAAATCGACGCTCAAGT
CAGAGGTGGCGAAACCCGACAGGACTATAAAGATACCAGGCGTTTCCCCCTGGAAGCTCCCTCGTGCGCT
CTCCTGTTCCGACCCTGCCGCTTACCGGATACCTGTCCGCCTTTCTCCCTTCGGGAAGCGTGGCGCTTTC
TCATAGCTCACGCTGTAGGTATCTCAGTTCGGTGTAGGTCGTTCGCTCCAAGCTGGGCTGTGTGCACGAA
CCCCCCGTTCAGCCCGACCGCTGCGCCTTATCCGGTAACTATCGTCTTGAGTCCAACCCGGTAAGACACG
ACTTATCGCCACTGGCAGCAGCCACTGGTAACAGGATTAGCAGAGCGAGGTATGTAGGCGGTGCTACAGA
GTTCTTGAAGTGGTGGCCTAACTACGGCTACACTAGAAGGACAGTATTTGGTATCTGCGCTCTGCTGAAG
CCAGTTACCTTCGGAAAAAGAGTTGGTAGCTCTTGATCCGGCAAACAAACCACCGCTGGTAGCGGTGGTT
TTTTTGTTTGCAAGCAGCAGATTACGCGCAGAAAAAAAGGATCTCAAGAAGATCCTTTGATCTTTTCTAC
GGGGTCTGACGCTCAGTGGAACGAAAACTCACGTTAAGGGATTTTGGTCATGAGATTATCAAAAAGGATC
TTCACCTAGATCCTTTTAAATTAAAAATGAAGTTTTAAATCAATCTAAAGTATATATGAGTAAACTTGGT
CTGACAGTTACCAATGCTTAATCAGTGAGGCACCTATCTCAGCGATCTGTCTATTTCGTTCATCCATAGT
TGCCTGACTCCCCGTCGTGTAGATAACTACGATACGGGAGGGCTTACCATCTGGCCCCAGTGCTGCAATG
ATACCGCGAGACCCACGCTCACCGGCTCCAGATTTATCAGCAATAAACCAGCCAGCCGGAAGGGCCGAGC
GCAGAAGTGGTCCTGCAACTTTATCCGCCTCCATCCAGTCTATTAATTGTTGCCGGGAAGCTAGAGTAAG
TAGTTCGCCAGTTAATAGTTTGCGCAACGTTGTTGCCATTGCTACAGGCATCGTGGTGTCACGCTCGTCG
TTTGGTATGGCTTCATTCAGCTCCGGTTCCCAACGATCAAGGCGAGTTACATGATCCCCCATGTTGTGCA
AAAAAGCGGTTAGCTCCTTCGGTCCTCCGATCGTTGTCAGAAGTAAGTTGGCCGCAGTGTTATCACTCAT
GGTTATGGCAGCACTGCATAATTCTCTTACTGTCATGCCATCCGTAAGATGCTTTTCTGTGACTGGTGAG
TACTCAACCAAGTCATTCTGAGAATAGTGTATGCGGCGACCGAGTTGCTCTTGCCCGGCGTCAATACGGG
ATAATACCGCGCCACATAGCAGAACTTTAAAAGTGCTCATCATTGGAAAACGTTCTTCGGGGCGAAAACT
CTCAAGGATCTTACCGCTGTTGAGATCCAGTTCGATGTAACCCACTCGTGCACCCAACTGATCTTCAGCA
TCTTTTACTTTCACCAGCGTTTCTGGGTGAGCAAAAACAGGAAGGCAAAATGCCGCAAAAAAGGGAATAA
GGGCGACACGGAAATGTTGAATACTCATACTCTTCCTTTTTCAATATTATTGAAGCATTTATCAGGGTTA
TTGTCTCATGAGCGGATACATATTTGAATGTATTTAGAAAAATAAACAAATAGGGGTTCCGCGCACATTT
CCCCGAAAAGTGCCACCTG
[124 nt withheld, positions 8560-8683]
C
[91 nt withheld, positions 8685-8775]
A
[49 nt withheld, positions 8777-8825]
CCTTTGACGTTGGAGTCCACGTTCTTT
[37 nt withheld, positions 8853-8889]
ACCCTATCTCGGTCTATTCTTTTGATTTATAAGGGATTTTGCCGATTTCGGCCTATTGGTTAAAAAATGA
GCTGATTTAACAAAAATTTAACGCGAATTTTAACAAAATATTAACGTTTACAATTTCCCATTCGCCATTC
AGGCTGCGCAACTGTTGGGAAGGGCGATCGGTGCGGGCCTCTTCGCTATTACGCCA
Features (pLannotate 1.2.2; 15 found; start..end, strand, type, name):
    329..453     +  CDS            lef2: baculovirus late expression factor 2
    491..1096    +  CDS            ORF603: baculovirus ORF603 protein
   1167..2972    -  CDS            GUS: β-glucuronidase; uidA (or gusA) from E. coli
   2987..3302    -  promoter       p6.9 promoter: Autographa californica p6.9; baculovirus late basic protein promoter
   3317..3408    +  promoter       polyhedrin promoter: polh from Autographa californica; promoter for the baculovirus polyhedrin gene
   3469..4122    +  CDS            GST26_SCHJA: Experimental evidence at protein level: Swiss-Prot protein existence level 1. GST isoenzymes appear to play a central role in the parasite detoxification system. Other functions are also suspected including a role in increasing the solubility of haematin in the parasite gut. From Schistosoma japonicum (Blood fluke).
   4222..5106    +  CDS            LRRK2 (fragment): LRRK2_HUMAN - Also known as PARK8. Experimental evidence at protein level: Swiss-Prot protein existence level 1. Serine/threonine-protein kinase which phosphorylates a broad range of proteins involved in multiple processes such as neuronal plasticity, autophagy, and vesicle trafficking (PubMed:20949042, PubMed:22012985, PubMed:26824392, PubMed:29125462, PubMed:28720718, PubMed:29127255, PubMed:30398148, PubMed:29212815, PubMed:30635421, PubMed:21850687, PubMed:23395371, PubMed:17114044, PubMed:24687852, PubMed:26014385, PubMed:25201882). Is a key regulator of RAB GTPases by regulating the GTP/
   5135..5152    +  CDS            9xHis (fragment): 9xHis affinity tag
   5189..6546    +  misc_recomb    baculovirus recombination region (ORF1629): contains part of ORF1629
   6544..6621    -  CDS            P61 (fragment): P78_NPVAC - Experimental evidence at protein level: Swiss-Prot protein existence level 1. Plays a role in the transport of the nucleocapsids from the cytoplasm toward the host nucleus together with the host actin- polymerizing Arp2/3 complex. From Autographa californica nuclear polyhedrosis virus (AcMNPV).
   6809..7397    -  rep_origin     ori: high-copy-number ColE1/pMB1/pBR322/pUC origin of replication
   7568..8428    -  CDS            AmpR: β-lactamase; bla; confers resistance to ampicillin, carbenicillin, and related antibiotics
   8429..8533    -  promoter       AmpR promoter: bla
   8560..9015    +  rep_origin     f1 ori (sequence partly withheld): f1 bacteriophage origin of replication; arrow indicates direction of (+) strand synthesis
   9020..1       -  CDS            lacZα (fragment) (across the origin): LacZα fragment of β-galactosidase; lacZ fragment
