[The description below was written by a language model from this plasmid's Addgene catalogue record and pLannotate feature annotations shown in this document.]
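Description:
LRRK2_1867_2161_V1922D_L2005R_V2074A is a baculovirus transfer plasmid built on the pEMB017 backbone (Emerald) for producing a fragment of human LRRK2 in insect cells. It is maintained in E. coli through a high-copy ColE1/pUC-type origin with ampicillin selection (AmpR under its own bla promoter). It also carries an f1 origin and a residual lacZα fragment. The expression region is flanked by AcMNPV sequences, lef2/ORF603 on one side and the ORF1629 recombination region on the other. These are the homology arms used to move the cassette into the polyhedrin locus of a baculovirus genome by recombination.

The payload is driven by the very late polyhedrin (polH) promoter and encodes Schistosoma japonicum GST followed by LRRK2 residues 1867–2161, carrying the substitutions V1922D, L2005R and V2074A. The record does not state why these changes were introduced. The catalogue lists HisTev and GST-Tev as N-terminal tags, implying TEV protease sites for tag removal. However, the annotation detects GST upstream of the insert and a short His-tag segment downstream of the LRRK2 coding region, and no N-terminal His tag or TEV site is annotated. The exact position and reading frame of the His tag should therefore be checked against the sequence. Oriented divergently from polH, a p6.9 late promoter drives E. coli β-glucuronidase (GUS), which provides a colorimetric reporter for identifying recombinant virus. The construct's design points to use for recombinant expression and affinity purification of this mutated LRRK2 fragment, a protein linked to Parkinson's disease (PARK8).
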