Addgene plasmid #40443: LRRK2_1867_2161_V1922D_L2005R_V2074A
Depositing lab: Michael J Fox Foundation MJFF. Depositing organization: Michael J Fox Foundation.
Backbone
  Vector backbone: pEMB017
  Backbone manufacturer: Emerald
  Vector type: Baculovirus
Growth in bacteria
  Bacterial resistance: Ampicillin, 100 μg/mL
  Growth temperature: 37°C
  Growth strain: Top10
  Copy number: High Copy
Gene/Insert
  Gene/Insert name: LRRK2
  Species: H. sapiens (human)
  Mutation: aa1867_2161; V1922D, L2005R, V2074A
  Entrez Gene: LRRK2 (a.k.a. AURA17, DARDARIN, PARK8, RIPK7, ROCO2)
  Promoter: polH
  Tag / fusion protein: HisTev (N terminal on insert); GST-Tev (N terminal on insert)
  Cloning method: Restriction Enzyme; 5′ cloning site BamHI (destroyed during cloning); 3′ cloning site HindIII (destroyed during cloning)
  Sequencing primers: 5′ DSP2466For:GAATTTCGTCGACAGATC; 3′ DSP2466Rev:AATAACCCGGATCAGCTT
Terms and licenses: Academic/Nonprofit Terms; Industry Terms
How to cite: LRRK2_1867_2161_V1922D_L2005R_V2074A was a gift from Michael J Fox Foundation MJFF (Addgene plasmid # 40443 ; http://n2t.net/addgene:40443 ; RRID:Addgene_40443)
