>Addgene plasmid #40443 | LRRK2_1867_2161_V1922D_L2005R_V2074A | addgene partial sequence | sequence record 53270 | DSP2466Rev 5'-AATAACCCGGATCAGCTT-3'
GTGGTGGTGGTGGTGCTCGAGTGCTTACTAAAGCTTATCATCAGTTATGGTGAGTAGCAACCATACATTC
CACGATAACATTCTTAGGCAGGAGAATACGGCGAGTCAGACAGACGAGTTCAGCGCTGTTAAGGATGTCG
AACACTTGAGCAGAGGTTGGACGTTCCTGAGGGTTTTCTTTAAGGCACTGTTTGATGAGCTTCTCTACCA
TCGGCCACGGAGCGCAACCGTATTCTTTAACCGGGTCTGGCAGCTTGCCCTGGATTTCCAGTTCGTCGAA
TTCGTTAGGGAACTTCAGACCTTCAGCGATACGGCCGCCGGTAGTCAGGATATCGTACAGGAGCAGACCG
AACGAGTAAACGTCAGCTTGCTGGTTGTAAATAACGTTGCCACGAGCCACTTCTGGAGCACGGAAACCCG
GCGTACCTTCGCTTGTTTTAATGCCCATGCGGCAGCAGTACTGCGCAATACCATAGTCTGCAATCTTAGC
GATGATGGCAGCGTTCGGGTAACGAGTAAACAGCAGTACATTATGAGGTTTCAGGTCGCGATAAATGATC
ATTGCAGAATGAAGATAACGCAGGCCGTCAGCTACATGCAGAGCGATACGATGCTGCAGAGTACGGGTCA
GAGAAGCCTTGTCCTGCTGCAGCAGGCGGTCGAGAGAGCCCTTGGATGCCAGCTCCATCACCAGCATACG
AGGACGGATGCCAGCGGCCAGCAGGGAGATGAGGCTCGGATGGTGCAGATGACACAGAACGTCCAGTTCC
TGACGGAGCAGACGGAGCGAGGTGTGCTTGTTGAAGATCTTTACGGCGACTTCTTCGCCTTCATAAGCAG
CACGGTATACGGAGCCGAAAGAGCCGTCGCCGAGCAGGAATTCTGGAGCTTGTTCAAATTCGAGCTCATC
GTTGTTGAGCATGATGTTGGATCCGCCCTGGAAA
