>Addgene plasmid #40443 | LRRK2_1867_2161_V1922D_L2005R_V2074A | addgene partial sequence | sequence record 53271 | DSP2466For 5'-GAATTTCGTCGACAGATC-3'
AATAAATAAGTATTTTACTGTTTTCGTAACAGTTTTGTAATAAAAAAACCTATAAATATAGGATCTATGC
ACCACCATCACCACCATCACCACGAGAACCTTTATTTCCAAGGATCAATGGCACCGATCCTGGGGTATTG
GAAGATCAAGGGCCTAGTGCAGCCCACTCGTCTGCTCCTGGAGTACCTAGAAGAGAAGTATGAGGAGCAC
CTTTATGAGCGGGACGAGGGTGACAAGTGGCGCAATAAGAAATTCGAGCTAGGCTTGGAATTCCCCAATC
TGCCTTATTACATCGATGGCGACGTTAAGTTGACTCAGTCCATGGCCATCATCCGCTACATCGCCGACAA
GCACAATATGCTAGGCGGGTGCCCGAAGGAGCGAGCTGAGATCTCTATGTTGGAAGGGGCCGTGCTGGAT
ATCCGCTACGGCGTGAGCCGCATTGCATACTCAAAGGATTTCGAGACCCTCAAGGTTGACTTCCTGTCAA
AGCTGCCTGAAATGCTAAAGATGTTCGAAGACCGTCTCTGTCATAAGACCTACCTGAACGGGGACCACGT
GACACACCCGGACTTTATGTTGTATGACGCTCTGGACGTCGTGCTTTATATGGACCCTATGTGCCTGGAC
GCTTTTCCCAAACTAGTGTGTTTCAAGAAACGTATCGAAGCTATCCCTCAGATTGATAAGTACCTGAAGT
CCTCAAAGTACATCGCCTGGCCCCTTCAAGGTTGGCAAGCCACATTTGGCGGTGGCGACCATCCTCCCAA
GTCAGACCTAGTGCCTAGGCACAACCAGACCAGCCTAT
